>Addgene plasmid #188703 | pLV hUbC-Cas9-P2A-Puro_BsmBI-sgRNA-BsmBI | addgene full sequence | sequence record 370636 | Addgene NGS Result
TGATGCGGTTTTGGCAGTACATCAATGGGCGTGGATAGCGGTTTGACTCACGGGGATTTCCAAGTCTCCA
CCCCATTGACGTCAATGGGAGTTTGTTTTGGCACCAAAATCAACGGGACTTTCCAAAATGTCGTAACAAC
TCCGCCCCATTGACGCAAATGGGCGGTAGGCGTGTACGGTGGGAGGTCTATATAAGCAGCGCGTTTTGCC
TGTACTGGGTCTCTCTGGTTAGACCAGATCTGAGCCTGGGAGCTCTCTGGCTAACTAGGGAACCCACTGC
TTAAGCCTCAATAAAGCTTGCCTTGAGTGCTTCAAGTAGTGTGTGCCCGTCTGTTGTGTGACTCTGGTAA
CTAGAGATCCCTCAGACCCTTTTAGTCAGTGTGGAAAATCTCTAGCAGTGGCGCCCGAACAGGGACTTGA
AAGCGAAAGGGAAACCAGAGGAGCTCTCTCGACGCAGGACTCGGCTTGCTGAAGCGCGCACGGCAAGAGG
CGAGGGGCGGCGACTGGTGAGTACGCCAAAAATTTTGACTAGCGGAGGCTAGAAGGAGAGAGATGGGTGC
GAGAGCGTCAGTATTAAGCGGGGGAGAATTAGATCGCGATGGGAAAAAATTCGGTTAAGGCCAGGGGGAA
AGAAAAAATATAAATTAAAACATATAGTATGGGCAAGCAGGGAGCTAGAACGATTCGCAGTTAATCCTGG
CCTGTTAGAAACATCAGAAGGCTGTAGACAAATACTGGGACAGCTACAACCATCCCTTCAGACAGGATCA
GAAGAACTTAGATCATTATATAATACAGTAGCAACCCTCTATTGTGTGCATCAAAGGATAGAGATAAAAG
ACACCAAGGAAGCTTTAGACAAGATAGAGGAAGAGCAAAACAAAAGTAAGACCACCGCACAGCAAGCGGC
CGCTGATCTTCAGACCTGGAGGAGGAGATATGAGGGACAATTGGAGAAGTGAATTATATAAATATAAAGT
AGTAAAAATTGAACCATTAGGAGTAGCACCCACCAAGGCAAAGAGAAGAGTGGTGCAGAGAGAAAAAAGA
GCAGTGGGAATAGGAGCTTTGTTCCTTGGGTTCTTGGGAGCAGCAGGAAGCACTATGGGCGCAGCGTCAA
TGACGCTGACGGTACAGGCCAGACAATTATTGTCTGGTATAGTGCAGCAGCAGAACAATTTGCTGAGGGC
TATTGAGGCGCAACAGCATCTGTTGCAACTCACAGTCTGGGGCATCAAGCAGCTCCAGGCAAGAATCCTG
GCTGTGGAAAGATACCTAAAGGATCAACAGCTCCTGGGGATTTGGGGTTGCTCTGGAAAACTCATTTGCA
CCACTGCTGTGCCTTGGAATGCTAGTTGGAGTAATAAATCTCTGGAACAGATTTGGAATCACACGACCTG
GATGGAGTGGGACAGAGAAATTAACAATTACACAAGCTTAATACACTCCTTAATTGAAGAATCGCAAAAC
CAGCAAGAAAAGAATGAACAAGAATTATTGGAATTAGATAAATGGGCAAGTTTGTGGAATTGGTTTAACA
TAACAAATTGGCTGTGGTATATAAAATTATTCATAATGATAGTAGGAGGCTTGGTAGGTTTAAGAATAGT
TTTTGCTGTACTTTCTATAGTGAATAGAGTTAGGCAGGGATATTCACCATTATCGTTTCAGACCCACCTC
CCAACCCCGAGGGGACCCGACAGGCCCGAAGGAATAGAAGAAGAAGGTGGAGAGAGAGACAGAGACAGAT
CCATTCGATTAGTGAACGGATCGGCACTGCGTGCGCCAATTCTGCAGACAAATGGCAGTATTCATCCACA
ATTTTAAAAGAAAAGGGGGGATTGGGGGGTACAGTGCAGGGGAAAGAATAGTAGACATAATAGCAACAGA
CATACAAACTAAAGAATTACAAAAACAAATTACAAAAATTCAAAATTTTCGGGTTTATTACAGGGACAGC
AGAGATCCAGTTTGGTTAATTAAATAACTTCGTATAGCATACATTATACGAAGTTATGATAAGAGACGGT
GGTGGCGCCGCTACAGGGCGCGTCCCATTCGCCATTCAGGCTGCGCAACTGTTGGGAAGGGCGATCGGTG
CGGGCCTCTTCGCTATTACGCCAGCTGGCGAAAGGGGGATGTGCTGCAAGGCGATTAAGTTGGGTAACGC
CAGGGTTTTCCCAGTCACGACGTTGTAAAACGACGGCCAGTGAGCGCGCGTAATACGACTCACTATAGGG
CGAATTGGGTACCGGGCCCCCCCTCGAGGTCCTCCAGCTTTTGTTCCCTTTAGTGAGGGTTAATTGCGCG
CTTGGCGTAATCATGGTCATAGCTGTTTCCTGTGTGAAATTGTTATCCGCTCACAATTCCACACAACATA
CGAGCCGGAAGCATAAAGTGTAAAGCCTGGGGTGCCTAATGAGTGAGCTAACTCACATTAATTGCGTTGC
GCTCACTGCCCGCTTTCCACTGCATGACGTCTCCACAATTAATTAACCCGTGTCGGCTCCAGATCTGGCC
TCCGCGCCGGGTTTTGGCGCCTCCCGCGGGCGCCCCCCTCCTCACGGCGAGCGCTGCCACGTCAGACGAA
GGGCGCAGCGAGCGTCCTGATCCTTCCGCCCGGACGCTCAGGACAGCGGCCCGCTGCTCATAAGACTCGG
CCTTAGAACCCCAGTATCAGCAGAAGGACATTTTAGGACGGGACTTGGGTGACTCTAGGGCACTGGTTTT
CTTTCCAGAGAGCGGAACAGGCGAGGAAAAGTAGTCCCTTCTCGGCGATTCTGCGGAGGGATCTCCGTGG
GGCGGTGAACGCCGATGATTATATAAGGACGCGCCGGGTGTGGCACAGCTAGTTCCGTCGCAGCCGGGAT
TTGGGTCGCGGTTCTTGTTTGTGGATCGCTGTGATCGTCACTTGGTGAGTAGCGGGCTGCTGGGCTGGCC
GGGGCTTTCGTGGCCGCCGGGCCGCTCGGTGGGACGGAAGCGTGTGGAGAGACCGCCAAGGGCTGTAGTC
TGGGTCCGCGAGCAAGGTTGCCCTGAACTGGGGGTTGGGGGGAGCGCAGCAAAATGGCGGCTGTTCCCGA
GTCTTGAATGGAAGACGCTTGTGAGGCGGGCTGTGAGGTCGTTGAAACAAGGTGGGGGGCATGGTGGGCG
GCAAGAACCCAAGGTCTTGAGGCCTTCGCTAATGCGGGAAAGCTCTTATTCGGGTGAGATGGGCTGGGGC
ACCATCTGGGGACCCTGACGTGAAGTTTGTCACTGACTGGAGAACTCGGTTTGTCGTCTGTTGCGGGGGC
GGCAGTTATGGCGGTGCCGTTGGGCAGTGCACCCGTACCTTTGGGAGCGCGCGCCCTCGTCGTGTCGTGA
CGTCACCCGTTCTGTTGGCTTATAATGCAGGGTGGGGCCACCTGCCGGTAGGTGTGCGGTAGGCTTTTCT
CCGTCGCAGGACGCAGGGTTCGGGCCTAGGGTAGGCTCTCCTGAATCGACAGGCGCCGGACCTCTGGTGA
GGGGAGGGATAAGTGAGGCGTCAGTTTCTTTGGTCGGTTTTATGTACCTATCTTCTTAAGTAGCTGAAGC
TCCGGTTTTGAACTATGCGCTCGGGGTTGGCGAGTGTGTTTTGTGAAGTTTTTTAGGCACCTTTTGAAAT
GTAATCATTTGGGTCAATATGTAATTTTCAGTGTTAGACTAGTAAATTGTCCGCTAAATTCTGGCCGTTT
TTGGCTTTTTTGTTAGACGAAGCTTGGGCTGCAGGTCGACTCTAGAGCGCTGCCACCATGGACAAGAAGT
ACAGCATCGGCCTGGACATCGGCACCAACTCTGTGGGCTGGGCCGTGATCACCGACGAGTACAAGGTGCC
CAGCAAGAAATTCAAGGTGCTGGGCAACACCGACCGGCACAGCATCAAGAAGAACCTGATCGGAGCCCTG
CTGTTCGACAGCGGCGAAACAGCCGAGGCCACCCGGCTGAAGAGAACCGCCAGAAGAAGATACACCAGAC
GGAAGAACCGGATCTGCTATCTGCAAGAGATCTTCAGCAACGAGATGGCCAAGGTGGACGACAGCTTCTT
CCACAGACTGGAAGAGTCCTTCCTGGTGGAAGAGGATAAGAAGCACGAGCGGCACCCCATCTTCGGCAAC
ATCGTGGACGAGGTGGCCTACCACGAGAAGTACCCCACCATCTACCACCTGAGAAAGAAACTGGTGGACA
GCACCGACAAGGCCGACCTGCGGCTGATCTATCTGGCCCTGGCCCACATGATCAAGTTCCGGGGCCACTT
CCTGATCGAGGGCGACCTGAACCCCGACAACAGCGACGTGGACAAGCTGTTCATCCAGCTGGTGCAGACC
TACAACCAGCTGTTCGAGGAAAACCCCATCAACGCCAGCGGCGTGGACGCCAAGGCCATCCTGTCTGCCA
GACTGAGCAAGAGCAGACGGCTGGAAAATCTGATCGCCCAGCTGCCCGGCGAGAAGAAGAATGGCCTGTT
CGGAAACCTGATTGCCCTGAGCCTGGGCCTGACCCCCAACTTCAAGAGCAACTTCGACCTGGCCGAGGAT
GCCAAACTGCAGCTGAGCAAGGACACCTACGACGACGACCTGGACAACCTGCTGGCCCAGATCGGCGACC
AGTACGCCGACCTGTTTCTGGCCGCCAAGAACCTGTCCGACGCCATCCTGCTGAGCGACATCCTGAGAGT
GAACACCGAGATCACCAAGGCCCCCCTGAGCGCCTCTATGATCAAGAGATACGACGAGCACCACCAGGAC
CTGACCCTGCTGAAAGCTCTCGTGCGGCAGCAGCTGCCTGAGAAGTACAAAGAGATTTTCTTCGACCAGA
GCAAGAACGGCTACGCCGGCTACATTGACGGCGGAGCCAGCCAGGAAGAGTTCTACAAGTTCATCAAGCC
CATCCTGGAAAAGATGGACGGCACCGAGGAACTGCTCGTGAAGCTGAACAGAGAGGACCTGCTGCGGAAG
CAGCGGACCTTCGACAACGGCAGCATCCCCCACCAGATCCACCTGGGAGAGCTGCACGCCATTCTGCGGC
GGCAGGAAGATTTTTACCCATTCCTGAAGGACAACCGGGAAAAGATCGAGAAGATCCTGACCTTCCGCAT
CCCCTACTACGTGGGCCCTCTGGCCAGGGGAAACAGCAGATTCGCCTGGATGACCAGAAAGAGCGAGGAA
ACCATCACCCCCTGGAACTTCGAGGAAGTGGTGGACAAGGGCGCTTCCGCCCAGAGCTTCATCGAGCGGA
TGACCAACTTCGATAAGAACCTGCCCAACGAGAAGGTGCTGCCCAAGCACAGCCTGCTGTACGAGTACTT
CACCGTGTATAACGAGCTGACCAAAGTGAAATACGTGACCGAGGGAATGAGAAAGCCCGCCTTCCTGAGC
GGCGAGCAGAAAAAGGCCATCGTGGACCTGCTGTTCAAGACCAACCGGAAAGTGACCGTGAAGCAGCTGA
AAGAGGACTACTTCAAGAAAATCGAGTGCTTCGACTCCGTGGAAATCTCCGGCGTGGAAGATCGGTTCAA
CGCCTCCCTGGGCACATACCACGATCTGCTGAAAATTATCAAGGACAAGGACTTCCTGGACAATGAGGAA
AACGAGGACATTCTGGAAGATATCGTGCTGACCCTGACACTGTTTGAGGACAGAGAGATGATCGAGGAAC
GGCTGAAAACCTATGCCCACCTGTTCGACGACAAAGTGATGAAGCAGCTGAAGCGGCGGAGATACACCGG
CTGGGGCAGGCTGAGCCGGAAGCTGATCAACGGCATCCGGGACAAGCAGTCCGGCAAGACAATCCTGGAT
TTCCTGAAGTCCGACGGCTTCGCCAACAGAAACTTCATGCAGCTGATCCACGACGACAGCCTGACCTTTA
AAGAGGACATCCAGAAAGCCCAGGTGTCCGGCCAGGGCGATAGCCTGCACGAGCACATTGCCAATCTGGC
CGGCAGCCCCGCCATTAAGAAGGGCATCCTGCAGACAGTGAAGGTGGTGGACGAGCTCGTGAAAGTGATG
GGCCGGCACAAGCCCGAGAACATCGTGATCGAAATGGCCAGAGAGAACCAGACCACCCAGAAGGGACAGA
AGAACAGCCGCGAGAGAATGAAGCGGATCGAAGAGGGCATCAAAGAGCTGGGCAGCCAGATCCTGAAAGA
ACACCCCGTGGAAAACACCCAGCTGCAGAACGAGAAGCTGTACCTGTACTACCTGCAGAATGGGCGGGAT
ATGTACGTGGACCAGGAACTGGACATCAACCGGCTGTCCGACTACGATGTGGACCATATCGTGCCTCAGA
GCTTTCTGAAGGACGACTCCATCGACAACAAGGTGCTGACCAGAAGCGACAAGAACCGGGGCAAGAGCGA
CAACGTGCCCTCCGAAGAGGTCGTGAAGAAGATGAAGAACTACTGGCGGCAGCTGCTGAACGCCAAGCTG
ATTACCCAGAGAAAGTTCGACAATCTGACCAAGGCCGAGAGAGGCGGCCTGAGCGAACTGGATAAGGCCG
GCTTCATCAAGAGACAGCTGGTGGAAACCCGGCAGATCACAAAGCACGTGGCACAGATCCTGGACTCCCG
GATGAACACTAAGTACGACGAGAATGACAAGCTGATCCGGGAAGTGAAAGTGATCACCCTGAAGTCCAAG
CTGGTGTCCGATTTCCGGAAGGATTTCCAGTTTTACAAAGTGCGCGAGATCAACAACTACCACCACGCCC
ACGACGCCTACCTGAACGCCGTCGTGGGAACCGCCCTGATCAAAAAGTACCCTAAGCTGGAAAGCGAGTT
CGTGTACGGCGACTACAAGGTGTACGACGTGCGGAAGATGATCGCCAAGAGCGAGCAGGAAATCGGCAAG
GCTACCGCCAAGTACTTCTTCTACAGCAACATCATGAACTTTTTCAAGACCGAGATTACCCTGGCCAACG
GCGAGATCCGGAAGCGGCCTCTGATCGAGACAAACGGCGAAACCGGGGAGATCGTGTGGGATAAGGGCCG
GGATTTTGCCACCGTGCGGAAAGTGCTGAGCATGCCCCAAGTGAATATCGTGAAAAAGACCGAGGTGCAG
ACAGGCGGCTTCAGCAAAGAGTCTATCCTGCCCAAGAGGAACAGCGATAAGCTGATCGCCAGAAAGAAGG
ACTGGGACCCTAAGAAGTACGGCGGCTTCGACAGCCCCACCGTGGCCTATTCTGTGCTGGTGGTGGCCAA
AGTGGAAAAGGGCAAGTCCAAGAAACTGAAGAGTGTGAAAGAGCTGCTGGGGATCACCATCATGGAAAGA
AGCAGCTTCGAGAAGAATCCCATCGACTTTCTGGAAGCCAAGGGCTACAAAGAAGTGAAAAAGGACCTGA
TCATCAAGCTGCCTAAGTACTCCCTGTTCGAGCTGGAAAACGGCCGGAAGAGAATGCTGGCCTCTGCCGG
CGAACTGCAGAAGGGAAACGAACTGGCCCTGCCCTCCAAATATGTGAACTTCCTGTACCTGGCCAGCCAC
TATGAGAAGCTGAAGGGCTCCCCCGAGGATAATGAGCAGAAACAGCTGTTTGTGGAACAGCACAAGCACT
ACCTGGACGAGATCATCGAGCAGATCAGCGAGTTCTCCAAGAGAGTGATCCTGGCCGACGCTAATCTGGA
CAAAGTGCTGTCCGCCTACAACAAGCACCGGGATAAGCCCATCAGAGAGCAGGCCGAGAATATCATCCAC
CTGTTTACCCTGACCAATCTGGGAGCCCCTGCCGCCTTCAAGTACTTTGACACCACCATCGACCGGAAGA
GGTACACCAGCACCAAAGAGGTGCTGGACGCCACCCTGATCCACCAGAGCATCACCGGCCTGTACGAGAC
ACGGATCGACCTGTCTCAGCTGGGAGGCGACAAGCGACCTGCCGCCACAAAGAAGGCTGGACAGGCTAAG
AAGAAGAAAGATTACAAAGACGATGACGATAAGGGATCCGGCGCAACAAACTTCTCTCTGCTGAAACAAG
CCGGAGATGTCGAAGAGAATCCTGGACCGACCGAGTACAAGCCCACGGTGCGCCTCGCCACCCGCGACGA
CGTCCCCAGGGCCGTACGCACCCTCGCCGCCGCGTTCGCCGACTACCCCGCCACGCGCCACACCGTCGAT
CCGGACCGCCACATCGAGCGGGTCACCGAGCTGCAAGAACTCTTCCTCACGCGCGTCGGGCTCGACATCG
GCAAGGTGTGGGTCGCGGACGACGGCGCCGCGGTGGCGGTCTGGACCACGCCGGAGAGCGTCGAAGCGGG
GGCGGTGTTCGCCGAGATCGGCCCGCGCATGGCCGAGTTGAGCGGTTCCCGGCTGGCCGCGCAGCAACAG
ATGGAAGGCCTCCTGGCGCCGCACCGGCCCAAGGAGCCCGCGTGGTTCCTGGCCACCGTCGGAGTCTCGC
CCGACCACCAGGGCAAGGGTCTGGGCAGCGCCGTCGTGCTCCCCGGAGTGGAGGCGGCCGAGCGCGCCGG
GGTGCCCGCCTTCCTGGAGACCTCCGCGCCCCGCAACCTCCCCTTCTACGAGCGGCTCGGCTTCACCGTC
ACCGCCGACGTCGAGGTGCCCGAAGGACCGCGCACCTGGTGCATGACCCGCAAGCCCGGTGCCTGAACGC
GTTAAGTCGACAATCAACCTCTGGATTACAAAATTTGTGAAAGATTGACTGGTATTCTTAACTATGTTGC
TCCTTTTACGCTATGTGGATACGCTGCTTTAATGCCTTTGTATCATGCTATTGCTTCCCGTATGGCTTTC
ATTTTCTCCTCCTTGTATAAATCCTGGTTGCTGTCTCTTTATGAGGAGTTGTGGCCCGTTGTCAGGCAAC
GTGGCGTGGTGTGCACTGTGTTTGCTGACGCAACCCCCACTGGTTGGGGCATTGCCACCACCTGTCAGCT
CCTTTCCGGGACTTTCGCTTTCCCCCTCCCTATTGCCACGGCGGAACTCATCGCCGCCTGCCTTGCCCGC
TGCTGGACAGGGGCTCGGCTGTTGGGCACTGACAATTCCGTGGTGTTGTCGGGGAAATCATCGTCCTTTC
CTTGGCTGCTCGCCTGTGTTGCCACCTGGATTCTGCGCGGGACGTCCTTCTGCTACGTCCCTTCGGCCCT
CAATCCAGCGGACCTTCCTTCCCGCGGCCTGCTGCCGGCTCTGCGGCCTCTTCCGCGTCTTCGCCTTCGC
CCTCAGACGAGTCGGATCTCCCTTTGGGCCGCCTCCCCGCGTCGACTTTAAGACCAATGACTTACAAGGC
AGCTGTAGATCTTAGCCACTTTTTAAAAGAAAAGGGGGGACTGGAAGGGCTAATTCACTCCCAACGAAGA
CAAGATCTGCTTTTTGCTTGTACTGGGTCTCTCTGGTTAGACCAGATCTGAGCCTGGGAGCTCTCTGGCT
AACTAGGGAACCCACTGCTTAAGCCTCAATAAAGCTTGCCTTGAGTGCTTCAAGTAGTGTGTGCCCGTCT
GTTGTGTGACTCTGGTAACTAGAGATCCCTCAGACCCTTTTAGTCAGTGTGGAAAATCTCTAGCAGGGCC
CGTTTAAACCCGCTGATCAGCCTCGACTGTGCCTTCTAGTTGCCAGCCATCTGTTGTTTGCCCCTCCCCC
GTGCCTTCCTTGACCCTGGAAGGTGCCACTCCCACTGTCCTTTCCTAATAAAATGAGGAAATTGCATCGC
ATTGTCTGAGTAGGTGTCATTCTATTCTGGGGGGTGGGGTGGGGCAGGACAGCAAGGGGGAGGATTGGGA
AGACAATAGCAGGCATGCTGGGGATGCGGTGGGCTCTATGGCTTCTGAGGCGGAAAGAACCAGCTGGGGC
TCTAGGGGGTATCCCC
[124 nt withheld, positions 9817-9940]
C
[91 nt withheld, positions 9942-10032]
A
[49 nt withheld, positions 10034-10082]
CCTTTGACGTTGGAGTCCACGTTCTTT
[37 nt withheld, positions 10110-10146]
ACCCTATCTCGGTCTATTCTTTTGATTTATAAGGGATTTTGCCGATTTCGGCCTATTGGTTAAAAAATGA
GCTGATTTAACAAAAATTTAACGCGAATTAATTCTGTGGAATGTGTGTCAGTTAGGGTGTGGAAAGTCCC
CAGGCTCCCCAGCAGGCAGAAGTATGCAAAGCATGCATCTCAATTAGTCAGCAACCAGGTGTGGAAAGTC
CCCAGGCTCCCCAGCAGGCAGAAGTATGCAAAGCATGCATCTCAATTAGTCAGCAACCATAGTCCCGCCC
CTAACTCCGCCCATCCCGCCCCTAACTCCGCCCAGTTCCGCCCATTCTCCGCCCCATGGCTGACTAATTT
TTTTTATTTATGCAGAGGCCGAGGCCGCCTCTGCCTCTGAGCTATTCCAGAAGTAGTGAGGAGGCTTTTT
TGGAGGCCTAGGCTTTTGCAAAAAGCTCCCGGGAGCTTGTATATCCATTTTCGGATCTGATCAGCACGTG
TTGACAATTAATCATCGGCATAGTATATCGGCATAGTATAATACGACAAGGTGAGGAACTAAACCATGGC
CAAGTTGACCAGTGCCGTTCCGGTGCTCACCGCGCGCGACGTCGCCGGAGCGGTCGAGTTCTGGACCGAC
CGGCTCGGGTTCTCCCGGGACTTCGTGGAGGACGACTTCGCCGGTGTGGTCCGGGACGACGTGACCCTGT
TCATCAGCGCGGTCCAGGACCAGGTGGTGCCGGACAACACCCTGGCCTGGGTGTGGGTGCGCGGCCTGGA
CGAGCTGTACGCCGAGTGGTCGGAGGTCGTGTCCACGAACTTCCGGGACGCCTCCGGGCCGGCCATGACC
GAGATCGGCGAGCAGCCGTGGGGGCGGGAGTTCGCCCTGCGCGACCCGGCCGGCAACTGCGTGCACTTCG
TGGCCGAGGAGCAGGACTGACACGTGCTACGAGATTTCGATTCCACCGCCGCCTTCTATGAAAGGTTGGG
CTTCGGAATCGTTTTCCGGGACGCCGGCTGGATGATCCTCCAGCGCGGGGATCTCATGCTGGAGTTCTTC
GCCCACCCCAACTTGTTTATTGCAGCTTATAATGGTTACAAATAAAGCAATAGCATCACAAATTTCACAA
ATAAAGCATTTTTTTCACTGCATTCTAGTTGTGGTTTGTCCAAACTCATCAATGTATCTTATCATGTCTG
TATACCGTCGACCTCTAGCTAGAGCTTGGCGTAATCATGGTCATAGCTGTTTCCTGTGTGAAATTGTTAT
CCGCTCACAATTCCACACAACATACGAGCCGGAAGCATAAAGTGTAAAGCCTGGGGTGCCTAATGAGTGA
GCTAACTCACATTAATTGCGTTGCGCTCACTGCCCGCTTTCCAGTCGGGAAACCTGTCGTGCCAGCTGCA
TTAATGAATCGGCCAACGCGCGGGGAGAGGCGGTTTGCGTATTGGGCGCTCTTCCGCTTCCTCGCTCACT
GACTCGCTGCGCTCGGTCGTTCGGCTGCGGCGAGCGGTATCAGCTCACTCAAAGGCGGTAATACGGTTAT
CCACAGAATCAGGGGATAACGCAGGAAAGAACATGTGAGCAAAAGGCCAGCAAAAGGCCAGGAACCGTAA
AAAGGCCGCGTTGCTGGCGTTTTTCCATAGGCTCCGCCCCCCTGACGAGCATCACAAAAATCGACGCTCA
AGTCAGAGGTGGCGAAACCCGACAGGACTATAAAGATACCAGGCGTTTCCCCCTGGAAGCTCCCTCGTGC
GCTCTCCTGTTCCGACCCTGCCGCTTACCGGATACCTGTCCGCCTTTCTCCCTTCGGGAAGCGTGGCGCT
TTCTCATAGCTCACGCTGTAGGTATCTCAGTTCGGTGTAGGTCGTTCGCTCCAAGCTGGGCTGTGTGCAC
GAACCCCCCGTTCAGCCCGACCGCTGCGCCTTATCCGGTAACTATCGTCTTGAGTCCAACCCGGTAAGAC
ACGACTTATCGCCACTGGCAGCAGCCACTGGTAACAGGATTAGCAGAGCGAGGTATGTAGGCGGTGCTAC
AGAGTTCTTGAAGTGGTGGCCTAACTACGGCTACACTAGAAGAACAGTATTTGGTATCTGCGCTCTGCTG
AAGCCAGTTACCTTCGGAAAAAGAGTTGGTAGCTCTTGATCCGGCAAACAAACCACCGCTGGTAGCGGTG
GTTTTTTTGTTTGCAAGCAGCAGATTACGCGCAGAAAAAAAGGATCTCAAGAAGATCCTTTGATCTTTTC
TACGGGGTCTGACGCTCAGTGGAACGAAAACTCACGTTAAGGGATTTTGGTCATGAGATTATCAAAAAGG
ATCTTCACCTAGATCCTTTTAAATTAAAAATGAAGTTTTAAATCAATCTAAAGTATATATGAGTAAACTT
GGTCTGACAGTTACCAATGCTTAATCAGTGAGGCACCTATCTCAGCGATCTGTCTATTTCGTTCATCCAT
AGTTGCCTGACTCCCCGTCGTGTAGATAACTACGATACGGGAGGGCTTACCATCTGGCCCCAGTGCTGCA
ATGATACCGCGAGACCCACGCTCACCGGCTCCAGATTTATCAGCAATAAACCAGCCAGCCGGAAGGGCCG
AGCGCAGAAGTGGTCCTGCAACTTTATCCGCCTCCATCCAGTCTATTAATTGTTGCCGGGAAGCTAGAGT
AAGTAGTTCGCCAGTTAATAGTTTGCGCAACGTTGTTGCCATTGCTACAGGCATCGTGGTGTCACGCTCG
TCGTTTGGTATGGCTTCATTCAGCTCCGGTTCCCAACGATCAAGGCGAGTTACATGATCCCCCATGTTGT
GCAAAAAAGCGGTTAGCTCCTTCGGTCCTCCGATCGTTGTCAGAAGTAAGTTGGCCGCAGTGTTATCACT
CATGGTTATGGCAGCACTGCATAATTCTCTTACTGTCATGCCATCCGTAAGATGCTTTTCTGTGACTGGT
GAGTACTCAACCAAGTCATTCTGAGAATAGTGTATGCGGCGACCGAGTTGCTCTTGCCCGGCGTCAATAC
GGGATAATACCGCGCCACATAGCAGAACTTTAAAAGTGCTCATCATTGGAAAACGTTCTTCGGGGCGAAA
ACTCTCAAGGATCTTACCGCTGTTGAGATCCAGTTCGATGTAACCCACTCGTGCACCCAACTGATCTTCA
GCATCTTTTACTTTCACCAGCGTTTCTGGGTGAGCAAAAACAGGAAGGCAAAATGCCGCAAAAAAGGGAA
TAAGGGCGACACGGAAATGTTGAATACTCATACTCTTCCTTTTTCAATATTATTGAAGCATTTATCAGGG
TTATTGTCTCATGAGCGGATACATATTTGAATGTATTTAGAAAAATAAACAAATAGGGGTTCCGCGCACA
TTTCCCCGAAAAGTGCCACCTGACGTCGACGGATCGGGAGATCTCCCGATCCCCTATGGTGCACTCTCAG
TACAATCTGCTCTGATGCCGCATAGTTAAGCCAGTATCTGCTCCCTGCTTGTGTGTTGGAGGTCGCTGAG
TAGTGCGCGAGCAAAATTTAAGCTACAACAAGGCAAGGCTTGACCGACAATTGCATGAAGAATCTGCTTA
GGGTTAGGCGTTTTGCGCTGCTTCGCGATGTACGGGCCAGATATACGCGTTGACATTGATTATTGACTAG
TTATTAATAGTAATCAATTACGGGGTCATTAGTTCATAGCCCATATATGGAGTTCCGCGTTACATAACTT
ACGGTAAATGGCCCGCCTGGCTGACCGCCCAACGACCCCCGCCCATTGACGTCAATAATGACGTATGTTC
CCATAGTAACGCCAATAGGGACTTTCCATTGACGTCAATGGGTGGAGTATTTACGGTAAACTGCCCACTT
GGCAGTACATCAAGTGTATCATATGCCAAGTACGCCCCCTATTGACGTCAATGACGGTAAATGGCCCGCC
TGGCATTATGCCCAGTACATGACCTTATGGGACTTTCCTACTTGGCAGTACATCTACGTATTAGTCATCG
CTATTACCATGG
Features (pLannotate 1.2.2; 40 found; start..end, strand, type, name):
    217..397     +  LTR            5' LTR (truncated): truncated 5' long terminal repeat (LTR) from HIV-1
    444..569     +  misc_feature   HIV-1 Ψ: packaging signal of human immunodeficiency virus type 1
    553..916     +  CDS            HIV-1 gag (fragment): gag protein from human immunodeficiency virus 1; gag
   1062..1295    +  misc_feature   RRE: The Rev response element (RRE) of HIV-1 allows for Rev-dependent mRNA export from the nucleus to the cytoplasm.
   1672..1772    +  CDS            Rev (fragment): human immunodeficiency virus 1 (HIV-1) Rev protein; rev; enhances nuclear export of unspliced and incompletely spliced viral mRNAs
   1822..1939    +  misc_feature   cPPT/CTS: central polypurine tract and central termination sequence of HIV-1
   1984..2017    +  protein_bind   loxP: Cre-mediated recombination occurs in the 8-bp core sequence (GCATACAT). Cre recombinase
   2035..2053    -  rep_origin     f1 ori (fragment): f1 bacteriophage origin of replication; arrow indicates direction of (+) strand synthesis
   2058..2213    -  CDS            lacZα (fragment): LacZα fragment of β-galactosidase; lacZ fragment
   2221..2239    +  promoter       T7 promoter: promoter for bacteriophage T7 RNA polymerase
   2248..2271    -  misc_feature   MCS (fragment): pBluescript multiple cloning site
   2287..2305    -  promoter       T3 promoter: promoter for bacteriophage T3 RNA polymerase
   2348..2370    -  protein_bind   lac operator (fragment): The lac repressor binds to the lac operator to inhibit transcription in E. coli. This inhibition can be relieved by adding lactose or isopropyl-β-D-thiogalactopyranoside (IPTG). lac repressor encoded by lacI
   2374..2404    -  promoter       lac promoter: promoter for the E. coli lac operon
   2419..2440    -  protein_bind   CAP binding site: CAP binding activates transcription in the presence of cAMP. E. coli catabolite activator protein
   2517..3728    +  promoter       UbC promoter: human ubiquitin C promoter
   3739..3757    -  misc_feature   MCS (fragment): pUC18/19 multiple cloning site
   3768..7871    +  CDS            Cas9: Cas9 (Csn1) endonuclease from the Streptococcus pyogenes Type II CRISPR/Cas system generates RNA-guided double strand breaks in DNA
   8009..8606    +  CDS            PuroR (fragment): puromycin N-acetyltransferase; pac from Streptomyces; confers resistance to puromycin
   8622..9210    +  misc_feature   WPRE: woodchuck hepatitis virus posttranscriptional regulatory element
   9261..9280    +  misc_feature   cPPT/CTS (fragment): central polypurine tract and central termination sequence of HIV-1
   9282..9515    +  LTR            3' LTR (ΔU3): self-inactivating 3' long terminal repeat (LTR) from HIV-1
   9547..9771    +  polyA_signal   bGH poly(A) signal: bovine growth hormone polyadenylation signal
   9775..9796    +  promoter       SV40 promoter (fragment): SV40 enhancer and early promoter
   9817..10245   +  rep_origin     f1 ori (sequence partly withheld): f1 bacteriophage origin of replication; arrow indicates direction of (+) strand synthesis
  10259..10588   +  promoter       SV40 promoter: SV40 enhancer and early promoter
  10636..10683   +  promoter       EM7 promoter: synthetic bacterial promoter&nbsp
  10702..11076   +  CDS            BleoR: antibiotic-binding protein; Sh ble from Streptoalloteichus hindustanus; confers resistance to bleomycin, phleomycin, and Zeocin™
  11086..11211   +  CDS            ble (fragment): BLE_KLEPN - Experimental evidence at protein level: Swiss-Prot protein existence level 1. Binding protein with a strong affinity to the bleomycin family of antibiotics. Binds to CL990; an antimitotic-antibiotic compound. From Klebsiella pneumoniae.
  11206..11327   +  polyA_signal   SV40 poly(A) signal: SV40 polyadenylation signal
  11398..11420   -  protein_bind   lac operator (fragment): The lac repressor binds to the lac operator to inhibit transcription in E. coli. This inhibition can be relieved by adding lactose or isopropyl-β-D-thiogalactopyranoside (IPTG). lac repressor encoded by lacI
  11424..11454   -  promoter       lac promoter: promoter for the E. coli lac operon
  11469..11490   -  protein_bind   CAP binding site: CAP binding activates transcription in the presence of cAMP. E. coli catabolite activator protein
  11503..11595   -  CDS            lacI (fragment): lac repressor; lacI; The lac repressor binds to the lac operator to inhibit transcription in E. coli. This inhibition can be relieved by adding lactose or isopropyl-β-D-thiogalactopyranoside (IPTG).
  11778..12366   -  rep_origin     ori: high-copy-number ColE1/pMB1/pBR322/pUC origin of replication
  12537..13397   -  CDS            AmpR: β-lactamase; bla; confers resistance to ampicillin, carbenicillin, and related antibiotics
  13398..13502   -  promoter       AmpR promoter: bla
  13561..13613   -  misc_feature   bom (fragment): basis of mobility region from pBR322
  13768..14147   +  enhancer       CMV enhancer: human cytomegalovirus immediate early enhancer
  14148..199     +  promoter       CMV promoter (across the origin): human cytomegalovirus (CMV) immediate early promoter
