[The description below was written by a language model from this plasmid's Addgene catalogue record and pLannotate feature annotations shown in this document.]
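Description:
pLV hUbC-Cas9-P2A-Puro_BsmBI-sgRNA-BsmBI is a 14.1 kb lentiviral transfer plasmid built on the FUGW backbone and deposited as an empty backbone for multiplexed CRISPR work in mammalian cells. It is maintained in E. coli through a high-copy ColE1/pUC-type origin with ampicillin selection (AmpR). Outside the viral region the backbone also carries an f1 origin and an SV40/EM7-driven bleomycin/Zeocin resistance cassette with an SV40 polyadenylation signal.

The viral genome is arranged in the third-generation, self-inactivating format. A CMV enhancer/promoter fused to a truncated HIV-1 5' LTR drives genomic RNA production in packaging cells. It is followed by the Ψ packaging signal with a gag fragment, the RRE for Rev-dependent nuclear export, and the cPPT/CTS. The ΔU3 3' LTR and a bGH polyadenylation signal close the unit.

Inside the viral genome, a loxP site precedes a short pBluescript-derived stuffer segment containing lacZα, lac promoter and T7/T3 promoter remnants. By position this probably corresponds to the BsmBI-flanked cloning array that the catalogue says accepts four sgRNAs. The feature table does not annotate the BsmBI sites themselves, nor any sgRNA promoters or scaffolds, so guide expression elements presumably arrive with the inserted cassettes.

Downstream, the human ubiquitin C promoter drives Streptococcus pyogenes Cas9. According to the plasmid name, Cas9 is linked through a P2A self-cleaving peptide to puromycin N-acetyltransferase, so a single transcript yields both the nuclease and a selection marker for transduced cells. A WPRE follows to enhance transcript expression. The construct thus provides all-in-one delivery of Cas9, puromycin selection and up to four guides for gene disruption in transduced cells.
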