Addgene plasmid #188703: pLV hUbC-Cas9-P2A-Puro_BsmBI-sgRNA-BsmBI
Purpose: (Empty Backbone) Lentivirus transfer plasmid encoding Cas9, puromycin resistance, and a BsmBI array for cloning 4 sgRNAs
Depositing lab: David Tobin. Depositing organization: Duke University. Publication: Macrophage NFATC2 mediates angiogenic signaling during mycobacterial infection. Brewer WJ, Xet-Mull AM, Yu A, Sweeney MI, Walton EM, Tobin DM. Cell Rep. 2022 Dec 13;41(11):111817. doi: 10.1016/j.celrep.2022.111817. PubMed 36516756.
Backbone
  Vector backbone: FUGW
  Vector type: Mammalian Expression, Lentiviral
Growth in bacteria
  Bacterial resistance: Ampicillin, 100 μg/mL
  Growth temperature: 30°C
  Growth strain: NEB Stable
  Copy number: High Copy
Gene/Insert
  Gene/Insert name: None
Terms and licenses: Academic/Nonprofit Terms; Industry Terms: Not Available to Industry
How to cite: pLV hUbC-Cas9-P2A-Puro_BsmBI-sgRNA-BsmBI was a gift from David Tobin (Addgene plasmid # 188703 ; http://n2t.net/addgene:188703 ; RRID:Addgene_188703)
